>Addgene plasmid #127602 | pRS416-ACT1_intron | addgene full sequence | sequence record 273734 | Addgene NGS Result
GGTCACAGCTTGTCTGTAAGCGGATGCCGGGAGCAGACAAGCCCGTCAGGGCGCGTCAGCGGGTGTTGGC
GGGTGTCGGGGCTGGCTTAACTATGCGGCATCAGAGCAGATTGTACCGAGAGTGCACCATACCACCTTTT
CAATTCATCATTTTTTTTTTATTCTTTTTTTTGATTTCGGTTTCCTTGAAATTTTTTTGATTCGGTAATC
TCCGAACAGAAGGAAGAACGAAGGAAGGAGCACAGACTTAGATTGGTATATATACGCATATGTAGTGTTG
AAGAAACATGAAATTGCCCAGTATTCTTAACCCAACTGCACAGAACAAAAACCTGCAGGAAACGAAGATA
AATCATGTCGAAAGCTACATATAAGGAACGTGCTGCTACTCATCCTAGTCCTGTTGGTATGTTCTAGCGC
TTGCACCATCCCATTTAACTGTAAGAAGAATTGCACGGTCCCAATTGCTCGAGAGATTTCTCTTTTACCT
TTTTTTACTATTTTTCACTCTCCCATAACCTCCTATATTGACTGATCTGTAATAACCACGATATTATTGG
AATAAATAGGGGCTTGAAATTTGGAAAAAAAAAAAAAACTGAAATATTTTCGTGATAAGTGATAGTGATA
TTCTTCTTTTATTTGCTACTGTTACTAAGTCTCATGTACTAACATCGATTGCTTCATTCTTTTTGTTGCT
ATATTATATGTTTAGCTGCCAAGCTATTTAATATCATGCACGAAAAGCAAACAAACTTGTGTGCTTCATT
GGATGTTCGTACCACCAAGGAATTACTGGAGTTAGTTGAAGCATTAGGTCCCAAAATTTGTTTACTAAAA
ACACATGTGGATATCTTGACTGATTTTTCCATGGAGGGCACAGTTAAGCCGCTAAAGGCATTATCCGCCA
AGTACAATTTTTTACTCTTCGAAGACAGAAAATTTGCTGACATTGGTAATACAGTCAAATTGCAGTACTC
TGCGGGTGTATACAGAATAGCAGAATGGGCAGACATTACGAATGCACACGGTGTGGTGGGCCCAGGTATT
GTTAGCGGTTTGAAGCAGGCGGCAGAAGAAGTAACAAAGGAACCTAGAGGCCTTTTGATGTTAGCAGAAT
TGTCATGCAAGGGCTCCCTATCTACTGGAGAATATACTAAGGGTACTGTTGACATTGCGAAGAGCGACAA
AGATTTTGTTATCGGCTTTATTGCTCAAAGAGACATGGGTGGAAGAGATGAAGGTTACGATTGGTTGATT
ATGACACCCGGTGTGGGTTTAGATGACAAGGGTGATGCATTGGGTCAACAGTATAGAACCGTGGATGATG
TGGTCTCTACAGGATCTGACATTATTATTGTTGGAAGAGGACTATTTGCAAAGGGAAGGGATGCTAAGGT
AGAGGGTGAACGTTACAGAAAAGCAGGCTGGGAAGCATATTTGAGAAGATGCGGCCAGCAAAACTAAAAA
ACTGTATTATAAGTAAATGCATGTATACTAAACTCACAAATTAGAGCTTCAATTTAATTATATCAGTTAT
TACCCTATGCGGTGTGAAATACCGCACAGATGCGTAAGGAGAAAATACCGCATCAGGAAATTGTAAGCGT
TAATATTTTGTTAAAATTCGCGTTAAATTTTTGTTAAATCAGCTCATTTTTTAACCAATAGGCCGAAATC
GGCAAAATCCCTTATAAATCAAAAGAATAGACCGAGATAGGGT
[37 nt withheld, positions 1724-1760]
AAAGAACGTGGACTCCAACGTCAAAGG
[49 nt withheld, positions 1788-1836]
T
[91 nt withheld, positions 1838-1928]
G
[124 nt withheld, positions 1930-2053]
CCATTCGCCATTCAGGCTGCGCAACTGTTGGGAAGGGCGATCGGTGCGGGCCTCTTCGCTATTACGCCAG
CTGGCGAAAGGGGGATGTGCTGCAAGGCGATTAAGTTGGGTAACGCCAGGGTTTTCCCAGTCACGACGTT
GTAAAACGACGGCCAGTGAGCGCGCGTAATACGACTCACTATAGGGCGAATTGGGTACCCAGCTTTTGTT
CCCTTTAGTGAGGGTTAATTGCGCGCTTGGCGTAATCATGGTCATAGCTGTTTCCTGTGTGAAATTGTTA
TCCGCTCACAATTCCACACAACATACGAGCCGGAAGCATAAAGTGTAAAGCCTGGGGTGCCTAATGAGTG
AGCTAACTCACATTAATTGCGTTGCGCTCACTGCCCGCTTTCCAGTCGGGAAACCTGTCGTGCCAGCTGC
ATTAATGAATCGGCCAACGCGCGGGGAGAGGCGGTTTGCGTATTGGGCGCTCTTCCGCTTCCTCGCTCAC
TGACTCGCTGCGCTCGGTCGTTCGGCTGCGGCGAGCGGTATCAGCTCACTCAAAGGCGGTAATACGGTTA
TCCACAGAATCAGGGGATAACGCAGGAAAGAACATGTGAGCAAAAGGCCAGCAAAAGGCCAGGAACCGTA
AAAAGGCCGCGTTGCTGGCGTTTTTCCATAGGCTCCGCCCCCCTGACGAGCATCACAAAAATCGACGCTC
AAGTCAGAGGTGGCGAAACCCGACAGGACTATAAAGATACCAGGCGTTTCCCCCTGGAAGCTCCCTCGTG
CGCTCTCCTGTTCCGACCCTGCCGCTTACCGGATACCTGTCCGCCTTTCTCCCTTCGGGAAGCGTGGCGC
TTTCTCATAGCTCACGCTGTAGGTATCTCAGTTCGGTGTAGGTCGTTCGCTCCAAGCTGGGCTGTGTGCA
CGAACCCCCCGTTCAGCCCGACCGCTGCGCCTTATCCGGTAACTATCGTCTTGAGTCCAACCCGGTAAGA
CACGACTTATCGCCACTGGCAGCAGCCACTGGTAACAGGATTAGCAGAGCGAGGTATGTAGGCGGTGCTA
CAGAGTTCTTGAAGTGGTGGCCTAACTACGGCTACACTAGAAGAACAGTATTTGGTATCTGCGCTCTGCT
GAAGCCAGTTACCTTCGGAAAAAGAGTTGGTAGCTCTTGATCCGGCAAACAAACCACCGCTGGTAGCGGT
GGTTTTTTTGTTTGCAAGCAGCAGATTACGCGCAGAAAAAAAGGATCTCAAGAAGATCCTTTGATCTTTT
CTACGGGGTCTGACGCTCAGTGGAACGAAAACTCACGTTAAGGGATTTTGGTCATGAGATTATCAAAAAG
GATCTTCACCTAGATCCTTTTAAATTAAAAATGAAGTTTTAAATCAATCTAAAGTATATATGAGTAAACT
TGGTCTGACAGTTACCAATGCTTAATCAGTGAGGCACCTATCTCAGCGATCTGTCTATTTCGTTCATCCA
TAGTTGCCTGACTCCCCGTCGTGTAGATAACTACGATACGGGAGGGCTTACCATCTGGCCCCAGTGCTGC
AATGATACCGCGAGACCCACGCTCACCGGCTCCAGATTTATCAGCAATAAACCAGCCAGCCGGAAGGGCC
GAGCGCAGAAGTGGTCCTGCAACTTTATCCGCCTCCATCCAGTCTATTAATTGTTGCCGGGAAGCTAGAG
TAAGTAGTTCGCCAGTTAATAGTTTGCGCAACGTTGTTGCCATTGCTACAGGCATCGTGGTGTCACGCTC
GTCGTTTGGTATGGCTTCATTCAGCTCCGGTTCCCAACGATCAAGGCGAGTTACATGATCCCCCATGTTG
TGCAAAAAAGCGGTTAGCTCCTTCGGTCCTCCGATCGTTGTCAGAAGTAAGTTGGCCGCAGTGTTATCAC
TCATGGTTATGGCAGCACTGCATAATTCTCTTACTGTCATGCCATCCGTAAGATGCTTTTCTGTGACTGG
TGAGTACTCAACCAAGTCATTCTGAGAATAGTGTATGCGGCGACCGAGTTGCTCTTGCCCGGCGTCAATA
CGGGATAATACCGCGCCACATAGCAGAACTTTAAAAGTGCTCATCATTGGAAAACGTTCTTCGGGGCGAA
AACTCTCAAGGATCTTACCGCTGTTGAGATCCAGTTCGATGTAACCCACTCGTGCACCCAACTGATCTTC
AGCATCTTTTACTTTCACCAGCGTTTCTGGGTGAGCAAAAACAGGAAGGCAAAATGCCGCAAAAAAGGGA
ATAAGGGCGACACGGAAATGTTGAATACTCATACTCTTCCTTTTTCAATATTATTGAAGCATTTATCAGG
GTTATTGTCTCATGAGCGGATACATATTTGAATGTATTTAGAAAAATAAACAAATAGGGGTTCCGCGCAC
ATTTCCCCGAAAAGTGCCACCTGGGTCCTTTTCATCACGTGCTATAAAAATAATTATAATTTAAATTTTT
TAATATAAATATATAAATTAAAAATAGAAAGTAAAAAAAGAAATTAAAGAAAAAATAGTTTTTGTTTTCC
GAAGATGTAAAAGACTCTAGGGGGATCGCCAACAAATACTACCTTTTATCTTGCTCTTCCTGCTCTCAGG
TATTAATGCCGAATTGTTTCATCTTGTCTGTGTAGAAGACCACACACGAAAATCCTGTGATTTTACATTT
TACTTATCGTTAATCGAATGTATATCTATTTAATCTGCTTTTCTTGTCTAATAAATATATATGTAAAGTA
CGCTTTTTGTTGAAATTTTTTAAACCTTTGTTTATTTTTTTTTCTTCATTCCGTAACTCTTCTACCTTCT
TTATTTACTTTCTAAAATCCAAATACAAAACATAAAAATAAATAAACACAGAGTAAATTCCCAAATTATT
CCATCATTAAAAGATACGAGGCGCGTGTAAGTTACAGGCAAGCGATCCGTCTAAGAAACCATTATTATCA
TGACATTAACCTATAAAAATAGGCGTATCACGAGGCCCTTTCGTCGAATTCGCGCGTTTCGGTGATGACG
GTGAAAACCTCTGACACATGCAGCTCCCGGAGATCTC
Features (pLannotate 1.2.2; 18 found; start..end, strand, type, name):
     82..131     +  misc_feature   bom (fragment): basis of mobility region from pBR322
    139..354     +  promoter       URA3 promoter: S. cerevisiae URA3
    355..406     +  CDS            URA3 (fragment): orotidine-5'-phosphate decarboxylase, required for uracil biosynthesis; S. cerevisiae URA3; yeast auxotrophic marker, counterselectable with 5-fluoroorotic acid (5-FOA)
    715..1467    +  CDS            URA3 (fragment): orotidine-5'-phosphate decarboxylase, required for uracil biosynthesis; S. cerevisiae URA3; yeast auxotrophic marker, counterselectable with 5-fluoroorotic acid (5-FOA)
   1546..1597    +  misc_feature   bom (fragment): basis of mobility region from pBR322
   1625..2053    -  rep_origin     f1 ori (sequence partly withheld): f1 bacteriophage origin of replication; arrow indicates direction of (+) strand synthesis
   2057..2212    -  CDS            lacZα (fragment): LacZα fragment of β-galactosidase; lacZ fragment
   2220..2238    +  promoter       T7 promoter: promoter for bacteriophage T7 RNA polymerase
   2265..2283    -  promoter       T3 promoter: promoter for bacteriophage T3 RNA polymerase
   2328..2344    -  protein_bind   lac operator: The lac repressor binds to the lac operator to inhibit transcription in E. coli. This inhibition can be relieved by adding lactose or isopropyl-β-D-thiogalactopyranoside (IPTG). lac repressor encoded by lacI
   2352..2382    -  promoter       lac promoter: promoter for the E. coli lac operon
   2397..2418    -  protein_bind   CAP binding site: CAP binding activates transcription in the presence of cAMP. E. coli catabolite activator protein
   2431..2523    -  CDS            lacI (fragment): lac repressor; lacI; The lac repressor binds to the lac operator to inhibit transcription in E. coli. This inhibition can be relieved by adding lactose or isopropyl-β-D-thiogalactopyranoside (IPTG).
   2706..3294    -  rep_origin     ori: high-copy-number ColE1/pMB1/pBR322/pUC origin of replication
   3465..4325    -  CDS            AmpR: β-lactamase; bla; confers resistance to ampicillin, carbenicillin, and related antibiotics
   4326..4430    -  promoter       AmpR promoter: bla
   4467..4970    +  misc_feature   CEN/ARS: S. cerevisiae CEN6 centromere fused to an autonomously replicating sequence
   5043..5077    +  CDS            rop (fragment): Rop protein, which maintains plasmids at low copy number; rop
