[The description below was written by a language model from this plasmid's Addgene catalogue record and pLannotate feature annotations shown in this document.]
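Description:
pRS416-ACT1_intron is a yeast–E. coli shuttle plasmid built on the centromeric pRS416 backbone, in which the intron of the S. cerevisiae ACT1 gene (309 bp) has been placed inside the URA3 selectable marker. The feature table bears this out. URA3 is annotated as two coding fragments downstream of its native promoter, a short 5' piece and a longer 3' piece. The unannotated gap between them is about the size of the recorded insert. Functional orotidine-5'-phosphate decarboxylase therefore presumably depends on the intron being spliced from the URA3 transcript. The marker supports growth without uracil and remains counterselectable with 5-FOA.

In yeast, the plasmid is maintained at low copy by a CEN6/ARS element, which provides centromere-based segregation and autonomous replication. In E. coli it replicates from a high-copy ColE1/pUC-type origin and is selected with ampicillin through the β-lactamase gene and its promoter. The rest of the backbone is standard for the pRS series: an f1 origin for single-stranded DNA production, and a lacZα region with the lac promoter and operator that surrounds flanking T7 and T3 promoters. The T7 and T3 sites lie close together and lacZα is annotated only as a fragment, which suggests the polylinker region may be shortened, though the record does not comment on this. Small bom, lacI and rop fragments are backbone remnants. The sequenced record is 5,100 nt, slightly longer than the listed total of 5,087 bp.

The record gives the purpose only as a low-copy, URA-selectable plasmid carrying the ACT1 intron in URA3. The associated study concerns excised linear introns and growth regulation in yeast, so the plasmid likely expresses an intron from an ectopic, selectable host gene for that work.
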