Addgene plasmid #127602: pRS416-ACT1_intron
Purpose: low-copy URA-selectable plasmid, ACT1 intron inserted into URA3
Depositing lab: David Bartel. Depositing organization: Whitehead Institute for Biomedical Research. Publication: Excised linear introns regulate growth in yeast. Morgan JT, Fink GR, Bartel DP. Nature. 2019 Jan;565(7741):606-611. doi: 10.1038/s41586-018-0828-1. Epub 2019 Jan 16. PubMed 30651636.
Backbone
  Vector backbone: pRS416
  Backbone size w/o insert (bp): 4778
  Total vector size (bp): 5087
  Vector type: Yeast Expression
  Selectable markers: URA3
Growth in bacteria
  Bacterial resistance: Ampicillin, 100 μg/mL
  Growth temperature: 37°C
  Growth strain: DH5alpha
  Copy number: Unknown
Gene/Insert
  Gene/Insert name: ACT1 intron
  Species: S. cerevisiae (budding yeast)
  Insert size (bp): 309
Terms and licenses: Academic/Nonprofit Terms; Industry Terms: Not Available to Industry
How to cite: pRS416-ACT1_intron was a gift from David Bartel (Addgene plasmid # 127602 ; http://n2t.net/addgene:127602 ; RRID:Addgene_127602)
